Addgene plasmid #232146: MPS1 Candida albicans
Purpose: MPS1 from Candida albicans codon optimized for S. cerevisiae in pUCIDT
Depositing lab: Mark Winey. Depositing organization: University of California, Davis. Publication: Spindle checkpoint activation by fungal orthologs of the S. cerevisiae Mps1 kinase. Fabritius A, Alonso A, Wood A, Sulthana S, Winey M. PLoS One. 2024 Mar 26;19(3):e0301084. doi: 10.1371/journal.pone.0301084. eCollection 2024. PubMed 38530809.
Backbone
  Vector backbone: pUCIDT(AMP)
  Total vector size (bp): 4837
  Vector type: Yeast Expression
Growth in bacteria
  Bacterial resistance: Ampicillin, 100 μg/mL
  Growth temperature: 37°C
  Growth strain: DH5alpha
  Copy number: Unknown
Gene/Insert
  Gene/Insert name: MPS1
  Species: Candida albicans
  Insert size (bp): 2085
  Cloning method: Gene Synthesis
  Sequencing primers: 5′ M13F
Terms and licenses: Academic/Nonprofit Terms; Industry Terms: Not Available to Industry
How to cite: MPS1 Candida albicans was a gift from Mark Winey (Addgene plasmid # 232146 ; http://n2t.net/addgene:232146 ; RRID:Addgene_232146)
