[The description below was written by a language model from this plasmid's Addgene catalogue record and pLannotate feature annotations shown in this document.]
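Description:
MPS1 Candida albicans is a 4,837 bp gene-synthesis plasmid carrying the Candida albicans ortholog of the MPS1 kinase gene, recoded with Saccharomyces cerevisiae codon usage, in the pUCIDT(AMP) cloning backbone. It is propagated in E. coli through a high-copy ColE1/pUC-type origin and selected with ampicillin via the β-lactamase gene and its native promoter. The backbone also retains typical pUC remnants: a lac promoter with its operator and CAP binding site, fragments of lacZα and lacI, and short fragments of the bom and rop regions inherited from pBR322.

The insert is recorded as 2,085 bp. Automated annotation marks only about 1 kb of it as a partial match to the S. cerevisiae Mps1 protein. This partial hit probably reflects similarity between the orthologs over a conserved part of the protein rather than a truncated insert. Mps1 is a dual-specificity protein kinase involved in spindle pole body duplication and mitotic regulation, and the associated work concerns spindle checkpoint activation by fungal orthologs of the budding yeast enzyme.

Although the catalogue lists the vector type as yeast expression, the feature table shows no yeast promoter, terminator, replication origin or auxotrophic marker. The only annotated promoter near the insert is the bacterial lac promoter, which lies on the opposite strand from the annotated coding region. The plasmid therefore appears to be a storage and source clone for the synthetic open reading frame, presumably intended for subcloning into yeast vectors, though the record does not state this. No epitope tags or reporters are annotated.
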