Features (pLannotate 1.2.2; 11 found; start..end, strand, type, name):
    137..236     +  misc_feature   bom (fragment): basis of mobility region from pBR322
    242..396     -  CDS            lacZα (fragment): LacZα fragment of β-galactosidase; lacZ fragment
   1500..2537    +  CDS            MPS1 (fragment): MPS1_YEAST - Also known as RPK1. Experimental evidence at protein level: Swiss-Prot protein existence level 1. Involved in the regulation of the onset of mitosis. Involved in a pathway that coordinates cell proliferation and differentiation. Implicated in spindle pole body (SPD) duplication. Dual specificity kinase that can phosphorylate serine, threonine and tyrosine residues. Phosphorylates the SPC29 and SPC110 spindle pole body components. From Saccharomyces cerevisiae (strain ATCC 204508 / S288c) (Baker's yeast).
   2640..2656    -  protein_bind   lac operator: The lac repressor binds to the lac operator to inhibit transcription in E. coli. This inhibition can be relieved by adding lactose or isopropyl-β-D-thiogalactopyranoside (IPTG). lac repressor encoded by lacI
   2664..2694    -  promoter       lac promoter: promoter for the E. coli lac operon
   2709..2730    -  protein_bind   CAP binding site: CAP binding activates transcription in the presence of cAMP. E. coli catabolite activator protein
   2743..2835    -  CDS            lacI (fragment): lac repressor; lacI; The lac repressor binds to the lac operator to inhibit transcription in E. coli. This inhibition can be relieved by adding lactose or isopropyl-β-D-thiogalactopyranoside (IPTG).
   3018..3606    -  rep_origin     ori: high-copy-number ColE1/pMB1/pBR322/pUC origin of replication
   3777..4637    -  CDS            AmpR: β-lactamase; bla; confers resistance to ampicillin, carbenicillin, and related antibiotics
   4638..4742    -  promoter       AmpR promoter: bla
   4837..35      +  CDS            rop (fragment) (across the origin): Rop protein, which maintains plasmids at low copy number; rop
>Addgene plasmid #232146 | MPS1 Candida albicans | addgene full sequence | sequence record 462815 | Addgene NGS Result
TCGCGCGTTTCGGTGATGACGGTGAAAACCTCTGACACATGCAGCTCCCGGAGACGGTCACAGCTTGTCT
GTAAGCGGATGCCGGGAGCAGACAAGCCCGTCAGGGCGCGTCAGCGGGTGTTGGCGGGTGTCGGGGCTGG
CTTAACTATGCGGCATCAGAGCAGATTGTACTGAGAGTGCACCAAATGCGGTGTGAAATACCGCACAGAT
GCGTAAGGAGAAAATACCGCATCAGGCGCCATTCGCCATTCAGGCTGCGCAACTGTTGGGAAGGGCGATC
GGTGCGGGCCTCATCGCTATTACGCCAGCTGGCGAAAGGGGGATGTGCTGCAAGGCGATTAAGTTGGGTA
ACGCCAGGGTTTTCCCAGTCACGACGTTGTAAAACGACGGCCAGTGCAACGCGATGACGATGGATAGCGA
TTCATCGATGAGCTGACCCGATCGCCGCCGCCGGAGGGTTGCGTTTGAGACGGGCGACAGATCTCGAGAT
GCCCCACGATCTTCTAAGCCATGTAGCTACGTCTTTCTCCAGTCACCGTAGCTCACCAAGCTCCAACAAT
TCCACGAAGAGGAGGCTAGCCCTTGAAGATGACCCCACAGTGTTGCCTCCTGCGTTAAGCTCCTACAGTA
TACAATGCTTAAACGAGCGTACCAAGACCTCTACGCTGCCGAGTCAGATCACAGGTAAGTACGAGTTGGA
CTTTCCCGACAGTTCTTCTAAGCGTGACAATACTTTACGTAATAAGCTGGCAGCACACTTCACTAACGAA
TCCACGCGTTCAAGGGAAATAAGCAACAGCTTCACTAATCTTAGCGAGGACCGTTCATCTATCAACACAG
CTGCCACCACTACCCCTGGGTCAAAAACATTCGAGGACTTGCGTTCAAAAAGAAAAAGGAGGTTCGGTAA
GTCACTAGGGCCACCAAAGCGTGGAACCGACTTCGTACAGGAATCTACACCCATAGGAGACGAGTTATCT
CCTAAGATAGAGAGCAAGTTTAACATTACCCCACAGCATAAGAGTTTAAGTGAGATTATCCCTAAAGCTC
CCTCTTTGGAGCGTTTCTCCCCACTGCTGAAAAAGAATCACAGCAGCATCGACGCCGAGGATACCATAAC
TAAGCGTATTGAGGCAAGGAGGCGTGAACAGATGGAGCAGGAGTTTGTGAAGAAAGAAAAGGAGAATGAA
CTTGCGGAGTTAAAAATAAAGAAATTGGAGCAAATCGCGGCCCTGCAGTCACCTTACGAAGAGCACAAAT
CAAAAGAATTTCAAGAGCCAAAACAAAGTCGTATGCCGCTAAGAGAAATTCCCGTCAACTCTGCAGTGGA
TGTCTTCAGGAAACCTAAAGCCCCTAAGAGTGCCATTAGTCCGTCACCCAACGTCCAGTCAAATAGCATG
ATACCACCAGCACAGCCTGTTTTTCGTAATACACTACAGGATTTTCCGAAACCACCTCAGCAACCACAAG
CCTCCTCACAGAACCAGCAGCAGGTGCTACCGTCTGCTCCTATCCCCCCAAAGGCCCACTACGATAGGCC
GCAACACTCCGGAAATAAACGTGCCTTAATTATAAACGACAAGTCTTATGAGAAGCTAGAGCTTATCGGT
AAGGGCGGATCATCTAAGGTTTATAGGGTTAGGTCATTAAATAATAATTGCGTATATGCGCTGAAGAAGG
TGGAGCTTGGACAGTTTGAGGATGTTTCCGGATTCAAGGGCGAGATCGATTTGCTGACTAAGTTAAAAAG
TTGTGAGAGAGTAGTCACATTGGTTGACTACGCAACCACAGAATCAAGCCTATACTTAATCATGGAAAAG
GGGGATCTTGATCTTGCTGAGGTCCTTCAATATAGATTGAAGTTAGATGCCCCTTTAGATTTAAATTTTG
TAAAGTACCATACCATTGAGATGTTCAAGTGTATAAAAGACGTCCACGATGCGGGAATCGTCCATTCTGA
TCTGAAACCTGCCAATTTCCTGTTTGTGCGTGGTATGCTGAAAATTATTGACTTCGGAATTGCTAACGCG
GTACCTGACCATACAATCAATGTATATAGGGAGAATCAGATAGGAACGCCAAATTACATGGCCCCCGAGG
CCATTTGCGAAAGCAACTACACTTCTGCAAGAATCTGGAAGGTAGGAAAACCTTCAGACATCTGGAGCAT
AGGCTGCATCTTGTATCAATTCATATATGGCAAAGCGCCCTTCGCAGGTTATTCCGGCAACCAAAAGCTG
ATGGCCATAACAAATCCTCACATCAAGATTTCATTTCCTAGTAGCGGGATCGGCAACACGCCCGTACCCG
TGTCCGCGATTGAATTAATGAAAAATTGCCTACATAGGGACCCGAACGATAGATGGACCATCGAACAATG
TCTAACCTGCGACTTTCTATCTCCTAAGATTGTGAGCGAAAATTTCATCCGTGAGGTTGTCCACCAATCC
ATTAACTACGGGTACAATAGCCGTATATCTGGGGACGGGATGACTTCAGACCGTTATGACGCACTGGTTG
ATAGCGTAATGAAGCAGATTCAGAATTTAAATTATAGTTAGTCTAGAATCAGTTCTGGACCAGCGAGCTG
TGCTGCGACTCGTGGCGTAATCATGGTCATAGCTGTTTCCTGTGTGAAATTGTTATCCGCTCACAATTCC
ACACAACATACGAGCCGGAAGCATAAAGTGTAAAGCCTGGGGTGCCTAATGAGTGAGCTAACTCACATTA
ATTGCGTTGCGCTCACTGCCCGCTTTCCAGTCGGGAAACCTGTCGTGCCAGCTGCATTAATGAATCGGCC
AACGCGCGGGGAGAGGCGGTTTGCGTATTGGGCGCTCTTCCGCTTCCTCGCTCACTGACTCGCTGCGCTC
GGTCGTTCGGCTGCGGCGAGCGGTATCAGCTCACTCAAAGGCGGTAATACGGTTATCCACAGAATCAGGG
GATAACGCAGGAAAGAACATGTGAGCAAAAGGCCAGCAAAAGGCCAGGAACCGTAAAAAGGCCGCGTTGC
TGGCGTTTTTCCATAGGCTCCGCCCCCCTGACGAGCATCACAAAAATCGACGCTCAAGTCAGAGGTGGCG
AAACCCGACAGGACTATAAAGATACCAGGCGTTTCCCCCTGGAAGCTCCCTCGTGCGCTCTCCTGTTCCG
ACCCTGTCGCTTACCGGATACCTGTCCGCCTTTCTCCCTTCGGGAAGCGTGGCGCTTTCTCATAGCTCAC
GCTGTAGGTATCTCAGTTCGGTGTAGGTCGTTCGCTCCAAGCTGGGCTGTGTGCACGAACCCCCCGTTCA
GCCCGACCGCTGCGCCTTATCCGGTAACTATCGTCTTGAGTCCAACCCGGTAAGACACGACTTATCGCCA
CTGGCAGCAGCCACTGGTAACAGGATTAGCAGAGCGAGGTATGTAGGCGGTGCTACAGAGTTCTTGAAGT
GGTGGCCTAACTACGGCTACACTAGAAGAACAGTATTTGGTATCTGCGCTCTGCTGAAGCCAGTTACCTT
CGGAAAAAGAGTTGGTAGCTCTTGATCCGGCAAACAAACCACCGCTGGTAGCGGTGGTTTTTTTGTTTGC
AAGCAGCAGATTACGCGCAGAAAAAAAGGATCTCAAGAAGATCCTTTGATCTTTTCTACGGGGTCTGACG
CTCAGTGGAACGAAAACTCACGTTAAGGGATTTTGGTCATGAGATTATCAAAAAGGATCTTCACCTAGAT
CCTTTTAAATTAAAAATGAAGTTTTAAATCAATCTAAAGTATATATGAGTAAACTTGGTCTGACAGTTAC
CAATGCTTAATCAGTGAGGCACCTATCTCAGCGATCTGTCTATTTCGTTCATCCATAGTTGCCTGACTCC
CCGTCGTGTAGATAACTACGATACGGGAGGGCTTACCATCTGGCCCCAGTGCTGCAATGATACCGCGAGA
CCCACGCTCACCGGCTCCAGATTTATCAGCAATAAACCAGCCAGCCGGAAGGGCCGAGCGCAGAAGTGGT
CCTGCAACTTTATCCGCCTCCATCCAGTCTATTAATTGTTGCCGGGAAGCTAGAGTAAGTAGTTCGCCAG
TTAATAGTTTGCGCAACGTTGTTGCCATTGCTACAGGCATCGTGGTGTCACGCTCGTCGTTTGGTATGGC
TTCATTCAGCTCCGGTTCCCAACGATCAAGGCGAGTTACATGATCCCCCATGTTGTGCAAAAAAGCGGTT
AGCTCCTTCGGTCCTCCGATCGTTGTCAGAAGTAAGTTGGCCGCAGTGTTATCACTCATGGTTATGGCAG
CACTGCATAATTCTCTTACTGTCATGCCATCCGTAAGATGCTTTTCTGTGACTGGTGAGTACTCAACCAA
GTCATTCTGAGAATAGTGTATGCGGCGACCGAGTTGCTCTTGCCCGGCGTCAATACGGGATAATACCGCG
CCACATAGCAGAACTTTAAAAGTGCTCATCATTGGAAAACGTTCTTCGGGGCGAAAACTCTCAAGGATCT
TACCGCTGTTGAGATCCAGTTCGATGTAACCCACTCGTGCACCCAACTGATCTTCAGCATCTTTTACTTT
CACCAGCGTTTCTGGGTGAGCAAAAACAGGAAGGCAAAATGCCGCAAAAAAGGGAATAAGGGCGACACGG
AAATGTTGAATACTCATACTCTACCTTTTTCAATATTATTGAAGCATTTATCAGGGTTATTGTCTCATGA
GCGGATACATATTTGAATGTATTTAGAAAAATAAACAAATAGGGGTTCCGCGCACATTTCCCCGAAAAGT
GCCACCTGACGTCTAAGAAACCATTATTATCATGACATTAACCTATAAAAATAGGCGTATCACGAGGCCC
TTTCGTC
